Addgene plasmid #179257: pMini-WT
Purpose: expresses GFP CDS-derived linear and circular RNA transcript. Flanking introns are devoid of NOVA2 binding sites
Depositing lab: Pedro Miura. Depositing organization: University of Nevada, Reno. Publication: NOVA2 regulates neural circRNA biogenesis. Knupp D, Cooper DA, Saito Y, Darnell RB, Miura P. Nucleic Acids Res. 2021 Jul 9;49(12):6849-6862. doi: 10.1093/nar/gkab523. PubMed 34157123.
Backbone
  Vector backbone: pUC19
  Backbone manufacturer: unknown
  Backbone size w/o insert (bp): 2686
  Total vector size (bp): 4690
  Modifications to backbone: added B-globin PolyA signal after bGH polyA signal. Reduced genomic sequence between CMV promoter and start of cassette insert.
  Vector type: Mammalian Expression
Growth in bacteria
  Bacterial resistance: Ampicillin, 100 μg/mL
  Growth temperature: 37°C
  Growth strain: DH5alpha
  Copy number: Unknown
Gene/Insert
  Gene/Insert name: circGFP
  Species: Synthetic
  Insert size (bp): 1379
  Promoter: CMV
  Cloning method: Gibson Cloning
  Sequencing primers: 5′ caccaaaatcaacgggactt; 3′ ATTTAGGTGACACTATAG
Terms and licenses: Academic/Nonprofit Terms; Industry Terms: Not Available to Industry
How to cite: pMini-WT was a gift from Pedro Miura (Addgene plasmid # 179257 ; http://n2t.net/addgene:179257 ; RRID:Addgene_179257)
