[The description below was written by a language model from this plasmid's Addgene catalogue record and pLannotate feature annotations shown in this document.]
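Description:
pMini-WT is a 4,690 bp mammalian expression plasmid built on a pUC19 backbone. It serves as a minigene reporter that produces both linear and circular RNA from a split GFP coding sequence. It is propagated in E. coli through the high-copy ColE1/pUC origin and selected with ampicillin via the β-lactamase gene and its native promoter.

The payload, a synthetic 1,379 bp insert called circGFP that was assembled by Gibson cloning, is transcribed from the human CMV immediate-early enhancer and promoter. The feature table shows the GFP reading frame divided into three Aequorea-derived segments: a short 5′ fragment, a central piece of about 500 bp, and a 3′ fragment. These are separated by two intervening regions that the annotation software labels only as weak partial matches to unrelated human proteins. Those regions most plausibly correspond to the flanking introns mentioned in the record, and the protein labels are likely to be spurious hits rather than functional coding elements. In such a design, conventional forward splicing joins the exons into a linear GFP transcript, while back-splicing of the middle exon yields a circular RNA, although the record does not spell out the exon architecture.

The flanking introns here lack NOVA2 binding sites, which suggests a baseline for testing how this splicing factor influences circRNA biogenesis. The record does not describe any companion constructs. Transcripts terminate at a bGH polyadenylation signal followed by an added β-globin poly(A) signal, and the depositor also shortened the sequence between the CMV promoter and the cassette. An SP6 promoter in reverse orientation lies downstream of the insert and matches the 3′ sequencing primer site.
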