Features (pLannotate 1.2.2; 15 found; start..end, strand, type, name):
    371..750     +  enhancer       CMV enhancer: human cytomegalovirus immediate early enhancer
    751..954     +  promoter       CMV promoter: human cytomegalovirus (CMV) immediate early promoter
    963..1091    +  CDS            SPOON (fragment): SPOON is a photoswitchable green/yellow fluorescent protein published in 2018, derived from Aequorea victoria. It has high acid sensitivity.
   1136..1201    +  CDS            C16orf89 (fragment): CP089_HUMAN - Experimental evidence at protein level: Swiss-Prot protein existence level 1. From Homo sapiens (Human).
   1363..1872    +  CDS            (3-F)Tyr-EGFP (fragment): (3-F)Tyr-EGFP is a basic (constitutively fluorescent) green fluorescent protein published in 2004, derived from Aequorea victoria.
   1970..2053    -  CDS            LINC00596 (fragment): CN165_HUMAN - Also known as C14orf165. Protein uncertain: Swiss-Prot protein existence level 5. From Homo sapiens (Human).
   2048..2155    -  CDS            MYL10 (fragment): MYL10_HUMAN - Also known as MYLC2PL, PLRLC. Experimental evidence at protein level: Swiss-Prot protein existence level 1. From Homo sapiens (Human).
   2210..2356    +  CDS            cEGFP (fragment): cEGFP is a basic (constitutively fluorescent) green fluorescent protein published in 2008, derived from Aequorea victoria.
   2386..2404    -  promoter       SP6 promoter: promoter for bacteriophage SP6 RNA polymerase
   2430..2654    +  polyA_signal   bGH poly(A) signal: bovine growth hormone polyadenylation signal
   2656..2730    +  CDS            HBB (fragment): HBB_PONPY - Experimental evidence at transcript level: Swiss-Prot protein existence level 2. Involved in oxygen transport from the lung to the various peripheral tissues. From Pongo pygmaeus (Bornean orangutan).
   2801..2856    +  polyA_signal   β-globin poly(A) signal: rabbit β-globin polyadenylation signal (Gil and Proudfoot, 1987)
   3183..3287    +  promoter       AmpR promoter: bla
   3288..4148    +  CDS            AmpR: β-lactamase; bla; confers resistance to ampicillin, carbenicillin, and related antibiotics
   4319..217     +  rep_origin     ori (across the origin): high-copy-number ColE1/pMB1/pBR322/pUC origin of replication
>Addgene plasmid #179257 | pMini-WT | addgene full sequence | sequence record 358815 | Addgene NGS Result
GAGATACCTACAGCGTGAGCTATGAGAAAGCGCCACGCTTCCCGAAGGGAGAAAGGCGGACAGGTATCCG
GTAAGCGGCAGGGTCGGAACAGGAGAGCGCACGAGGGAGCTTCCAGGGGGAAACGCCTGGTATCTTTATA
GTCCTGTCGGGTTTCGCCACCTCTGACTTGAGCGTCGATTTTTGTGATGCTCGTCAGGGGGGCGGAGCCT
ATGGAAAAACGCCAGCAACGCGGCCTTTTTACGGTTCCTGGCCTTTTGCTGGCCTTTTGCTCACATGTTC
TTTCCTGCGTTATCCCCTGATTCTGTGGATAACCGTATTACCGCCTTTGAGTGAGCTGATACCGCTCGCC
GCAGCCGAACGACCGAGCGCGACATTGATTATTGACTAGTTATTAATAGTAATCAATTACGGGGTCATTA
GTTCATAGCCCATATATGGAGTTCCGCGTTACATAACTTACGGTAAATGGCCCGCCTGGCTGACCGCCCA
ACGACCCCCGCCCATTGACGTCAATAATGACGTATGTTCCCATAGTAACGCCAATAGGGACTTTCCATTG
ACGTCAATGGGTGGAGTATTTACGGTAAACTGCCCACTTGGCAGTACATCAAGTGTATCATATGCCAAGT
ACGCCCCCTATTGACGTCAATGACGGTAAATGGCCCGCCTGGCATTATGCCCAGTACATGACCTTATGGG
ACTTTCCTACTTGGCAGTACATCTACGTATTAGTCATCGCTATTACCATGGTGATGCGGTTTTGGCAGTA
CATCAATGGGCGTGGATAGCGGTTTGACTCACGGGGATTTCCAAGTCTCCACCCCATTGACGTCAATGGG
AGTTTGTTTTGGCACCAAAATCAACGGGACTTTCCAAAATGTCGTAACAACTCCGCCCCATTGACGCAAA
TGGGCGGTAGGCGTGTACGGTGGGAGGTCTATATAAGCAGAGCTGCTGGATGAGTAAAGGAGAAGAACTT
TTTACTGGAGTTGTCCCAATTCTTGTTGAATTAGATGGTGATGTTAATGGGCACAAATTTTCTGTCAGTG
GTAAGTCCGGCGTCCGGGGCGTCGTGCCCTGGCCGCCTCTGCCTTTTTTTTGACGGAGTTTAACTTCTTG
TCTCCAACGCACGAAGTGCAGTGGCGTAATCTCGGCTAACTACAACCTCAACCTCCTGGGTTCAAGCGTT
TCTCCTGCCTAACCTTTCTGGGATTACACGCGCCTGCAACAATGCCCTGCTGACTTTTGTATTTTTACTA
CACACGGGGTTTAACAATGTTTTTATATTAACTGTGATTTTTTGTCCTTACAATTTAAATGTAACATTGA
AGTTCCAGTCTATTGCTAACACGGAATTTTAATTTTTCTTTACAGGAGAGGGTGAAGGTGATGCAACATA
CGGAAAACTTACCCTTAAATTTATTTGCACTACTGGAAAACTACCTGTTCCCTGGCCAACACTTGTAACT
ACTTTCTGTTATGGTGTTCAATGCTTCTCGAGATACCCAGATAATATGAAACGGCATGACTTTTTCAAGA
GTGCTATGCCCGAAGGTTATGTACAGGAAAGAACTATATTTTTCAAAGATGACGGGAACTACAAGACACG
TGCTGAAGTCAAGTTTGAAGGTGATACCCTTGTTAATAGAATCGAGTTAAAAGGCATTGATTTTAAAGAA
GATGGAAACATTCTTGGACACAAATTGGAATACAACTATAACGCACACAATGTATACATTATGGCAGACA
AACAAAAGAATGGAATCAAAGTTAACTTCAAAATTAGACACAACATTGAAGATGGAAGCGTTCAACTAGC
AGACAATTATCAACAAAATACTCCAATTGGCGATGGCCCTGTCCTTTTACCAGTAAGTTAAAACTTGATT
CAGTGACCTCTTTTATCTATTCTAACATAGTGGTTAAAAATACAGACTATAATTTAATTTAGCACGTCCA
ATGGAAAGCTGGCCAACATGGTGAAACCTTGTCTCTACTAAAAATATGAAAATTAGCCAGGCATGGTGGC
ACATTCCTGTAATCCCAGGAGGCTGAGGCAGGAGAATAACTTGAACCCAGGAGGTGGAGGTTGCAGCAAG
CCGAGATCGTACAACTGTGCTCTAGCCTTGGTGACAGAGCGAGACTGTCTTAAAAAAAATGTTGCTCTAA
CATTGTCAATTTAAAATATCTACTTTTGTTTCGTAACAGGACAACAATTACCTGTCTACACAATCTGCCC
TTTCGAAAGATCCCAACGAAAAGAGAGACAACATGGTCCTTCTTGAGTTTGTAACAGCTGCTGGGATTAC
ACATGGCATGGATGAACTATACAAATAGATCAATAACACTGGCGGCCGCTCGAGCATGCATCTAGAGGGC
CCTATTCTATAGTGTCACCTAAATGCTAGAGCTCGCTGATCAGCCTCGACTGTGCCTTCTAGTTGCCAGC
CATCTGTTGTTTGCCCCTCCCCCGTGCCTTCCTTGACCCTGGAAGGTGCCACTCCCACTGTCCTTTCCTA
ATAAAATGAGGAAATTGCATCGCATTGTCTGAGTAGGTGTCATTCTATTCTGGGGGGTGGGGTGGGGCAG
GACAGCAAGGGGGAGGATTGGGAAGACAATAGCAGGCATGCTGGGGATGCGGTGGGCTCTATGGGTTCAC
TCCTCAGGTGCAGGCTGCCTATCAGAAGGTGGTGGCTGGTGTGGCCAATGCCCTGGCTCACAAATACCAC
TGAGATCTTTTTCCCTCTGCCAAAAATTATGGGGACATCATGAAGCCCCTTGAGCATCTGACTTCTGGCT
AATAAAGGAAATTTATTTTCATTGCAATAGTGTGTTGGAATTTTTTGTGTCTCTCACTCGGAAGGACATA
TGGGAGGGCAAATCATTTAAAACATCAGAATGAGTATTTGGTTTAGAGTTTGGCAACATATGCCCATATG
CTGGCTGCCATGAACAAAGGTTGGCTATAAAGAGGTCATCAGTATATGAAACAGCCCCCTGCTGTCCATT
CCTTATTCCATAGAAAAGCCTTGACTTGAGGTTAGATTTTTTTTATATTTTGTTTTGTGTTATTTTTTTC
TTTAACATCCCTAAAATTTTCCTTACATGTTTTACTAGCCAGATTTTTCCTCCTCTCCTGACTACTCCCA
GTCATAGCTGTCCCTCTTCTCTTATGGAGATCCGCGGAACCCCTATTTGTTTATTTTTCTAAATACATTC
AAATATGTATCCGCTCATGAGACAATAACCCTGATAAATGCTTCAATAATATTGAAAAAGGAAGAGTATG
AGTATTCAACATTTCCGTGTCGCCCTTATTCCCTTTTTTGCGGCATTTTGCCTTCCTGTTTTTGCTCACC
CCGAAACGCTGGTGAAAGTAAAAGATGCTGAAGATCAGTTGGGTGCACGAGTGGGTTACATCGAACTGGA
TCTCAACAGCGGCAAGATCCTTGAGAGTTTTCGCCCCGAAGAACGTTTTCCAATGATGAGCACTTTTAAA
GTTCTGCTATGTGGCGCGGTATTATCCCGTATTGACGCCGGGCAAGAGCAACTCGGTCGCCGCATACACT
ATTCTCAGAATGACTTGGTTGAGTACTCACCAGTCACAGAAAAGCATCTTACGGATGGCATGACAGTAAG
AGAATTATGCAGTGCTGCCATAACCATGAGTGATAACACTGCGGCCAACTTACTTCTGACAACGATCGGA
GGACCGAAGGAGCTAACCGCTTTTTTGCACAACATGGGGGATCATGTAACTCGCCTTGATCGTTGGGAAC
CGGAGCTGAATGAAGCCATACCAAACGACGAGCGTGACACCACGATGCCTGTAGCAATGGCAACAACGTT
GCGCAAACTATTAACTGGCGAACTACTTACTCTAGCTTCCCGGCAACAATTAATAGACTGGATGGAGGCG
GATAAAGTTGCAGGACCACTTCTGCGCTCGGCCCTTCCGGCTGGCTGGTTTATTGCTGATAAATCTGGAG
CCGGTGAGCGTGGGTCTCGCGGTATCATTGCAGCACTGGGGCCAGATGGTAAGCCCTCCCGTATCGTAGT
TATCTACACGACGGGGAGTCAGGCAACTATGGATGAACGAAATAGACAGATCGCTGAGATAGGTGCCTCA
CTGATTAAGCATTGGTAACTGTCAGACCAAGTTTACTCATATATACTTTAGATTGATTTAAAACTTCATT
TTTAATTTAAAAGGATCTAGGTGAAGATCCTTTTTGATAATCTCATGACCAAAATCCCTTAACGTGAGTT
TTCGTTCCACTGAGCGTCAGACCCCGTAGAAAAGATCAAAGGATCTTCTTGAGATCCTTTTTTTCTGCGC
GTAATCTGCTGCTTGCAAACAAAAAAACCACCGCTACCAGCGGTGGTTTGTTTGCCGGATCAAGAGCTAC
CAACTCTTTTTCCGAAGGTAACTGGCTTCAGCAGAGCGCAGATACCAAATACTGTTCTTCTAGTGTAGCC
GTAGTTAGGCCACCACTTCAAGAACTCTGTAGCACCGCCTACATACCTCGCTCTGCTAATCCTGTTACCA
GTGGCTGCTGCCAGTGGCGATAAGTCGTGTCTTACCGGGTTGGACTCAAGACGATAGTTACCGGATAAGG
CGCAGCGGTCGGGCTGAACGGGGGGTTCGTGCACACAGCCCAGCTTGGAGCGAACGACCTACACCGAACT
